Addgene plasmid #112440: pZSCAN9.1.0-gDNA
Purpose: CRISPR plasmid for expression of Cas9 and gRNA targeting human transcription factor ZNF193
Depositing lab: Kevin White. Depositing organization: University of Chicago.
Backbone
  Vector backbone: pX330
  Backbone manufacturer: Zhang lab (Addgene plasmid ID: 42230)
  Vector type: Mammalian Expression, CRISPR
Growth in bacteria
  Bacterial resistance: Ampicillin, 100 μg/mL
  Growth temperature: 37°C
  Growth strain: DH5alpha
  Copy number: High Copy
Gene/Insert
  Gene/Insert name: ZNF193
  gRNA/shRNA sequence: ACAGTGGCTGAGCTGGTCTA GGG
  Species: H. sapiens (human)
  Entrez Gene: ZNF193 (a.k.a. PRD51, ZSCAN9)
  Cloning method: Restriction Enzyme; 5′ cloning site BbsI (destroyed during cloning); 3′ cloning site BbsI (destroyed during cloning)
  Sequencing primers: 5′ hU6-F (5'-GAGGGCCTATTTCCCATGATT-3')
Terms and licenses: Academic/Nonprofit Terms; Industry Terms: Not Available to Industry
Depositor comments: gRNA sequence listed includes 20 nucleotide target sequence, followed by the uncloned PAM sequence. The PAM sequence is not present in the plasmid. Use with plasmid pZNF193-donor.
How to cite: pZSCAN9.1.0-gDNA was a gift from Kevin White (Addgene plasmid # 112440 ; http://n2t.net/addgene:112440 ; RRID:Addgene_112440)
