[The description below was written by a language model from this plasmid's Addgene catalogue record and pLannotate feature annotations shown in this document.]
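Description:
pZSCAN9.1.0-gDNA is an all-in-one mammalian CRISPR/Cas9 expression plasmid built on the pX330 backbone, about 8.5 kb in size, that delivers both Streptococcus pyogenes Cas9 and a single guide RNA directed against the human transcription factor gene ZNF193 (also known as ZSCAN9 or PRD51). It is maintained in E. coli as a high-copy plasmid through a ColE1/pUC-type origin and selected with ampicillin via the β-lactamase gene. An f1/M13 phage origin and small remnants of pBR322 bom and rop sequences are also annotated in the backbone. A single AAV2 inverted terminal repeat lies downstream of the Cas9 cassette; with only one ITR annotated, nothing in the record indicates that the plasmid is meant for AAV packaging.

Two expression units make up the payload. A human U6 RNA polymerase III promoter drives the guide RNA, in which a 20-nucleotide ZNF193-specific spacer was inserted between the backbone's BbsI sites (both destroyed by cloning) directly upstream of the S. pyogenes gRNA scaffold. The PAM listed with the target belongs to the genomic site and is not present in the plasmid. The second unit uses a hybrid promoter consisting of the CMV enhancer, chicken β-actin promoter and a hybrid CBA/MVM intron to express Cas9, annotated as contiguous N- and C-terminal portions that together form the full coding sequence. This is followed by a C-terminal nucleoplasmin nuclear localization signal and a bGH polyadenylation signal. The two sequence records, from the depositor and from repository sequencing, give essentially identical feature maps.

After transfection into human cells, the plasmid is expected to cut the ZNF193 locus. The depositor notes that it should be used together with a companion plasmid, pZNF193-donor, which suggests homology-directed editing of the endogenous gene, although the record does not describe the donor's content.
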