Features (pLannotate 1.2.2; 18 found; start..end, strand, type, name):
     79..122     +  misc_RNA       gRNA scaffold (fragment): guide RNA scaffold for the Streptococcus pyogenes CRISPR/Cas9 system
    169..454     +  enhancer       CMV enhancer: human cytomegalovirus immediate early enhancer; contains an 18-bp deletion relative to the standard CMV enhancer
    456..733     +  promoter       chicken β-actin promoter: No description available
    734..962     +  intron         hybrid intron: hybrid between chicken β-actin (CBA) and minute virus of mice (MMV) introns (Gray et al., 2011)
   1100..2701    +  CDS            Cas9(N): N-terminal portion of Streptococcus pyogenes Cas9 (Zetsche et al., 2015)
   2702..5200    +  CDS            Cas9(C): C-terminal portion of Streptococcus pyogenes Cas9 (Zetsche et al., 2015)
   5201..5248    +  CDS            nucleoplasmin NLS: bipartite nuclear localization signal from nucleoplasmin
   5282..5393    +  polyA_signal   bGH poly(A) signal: bovine growth hormone polyadenylation signal
   5498..5638    +  repeat_region  AAV2 ITR: inverted terminal repeat of adeno-associated virus serotype 2 inverted
   5643..5694    -  misc_feature   bom (fragment): basis of mobility region from pBR322
   5713..6093    +  rep_origin     M13 ori (sequence partly withheld): M13 bacteriophage origin of replication; arrow indicates direction of (+) strand synthesis
   6169..6218    -  misc_feature   bom (fragment): basis of mobility region from pBR322
   6320..6355    -  CDS            rop (fragment): Rop protein, which maintains plasmids at low copy number; rop
   6450..6554    +  promoter       AmpR promoter: bla
   6555..7415    +  CDS            AmpR: β-lactamase; bla; confers resistance to ampicillin, carbenicillin, and related antibiotics
   7586..8174    +  rep_origin     ori: high-copy-number ColE1/pMB1/pBR322/pUC origin of replication
   8236..8476    +  promoter       U6 promoter: RNA polymerase III promoter for human U6 snRNA
   8505..72      +  misc_RNA       gRNA scaffold (across the origin): guide RNA scaffold for the Streptococcus pyogenes CRISPR/Cas9 system
>Addgene plasmid #112440 | pZSCAN9.1.0-gDNA | depositor full sequence | sequence record 211831 | Full Sequence
TAGAGCTAGAAATAGCAAGTTAAAATAAGGCTAGTCCGTTATCAACTTGAAAAAGTGGCACCGAGTCGGT
GCTTTTTTGTTTTAGAGCTAGAAATAGCAAGTTAAAATAAGGCTAGTCCGTTTTTAGCGCGTGCGCCAAT
TCTGCAGACAAATGGCTCTAGAGGTACCCGTTACATAACTTACGGTAAATGGCCCGCCTGGCTGACCGCC
CAACGACCCCCGCCCATTGACGTCAATAGTAACGCCAATAGGGACTTTCCATTGACGTCAATGGGTGGAG
TATTTACGGTAAACTGCCCACTTGGCAGTACATCAAGTGTATCATATGCCAAGTACGCCCCCTATTGACG
TCAATGACGGTAAATGGCCCGCCTGGCATTGTGCCCAGTACATGACCTTATGGGACTTTCCTACTTGGCA
GTACATCTACGTATTAGTCATCGCTATTACCATGGTCGAGGTGAGCCCCACGTTCTGCTTCACTCTCCCC
ATCTCCCCCCCCTCCCCACCCCCAATTTTGTATTTATTTATTTTTTAATTATTTTGTGCAGCGATGGGGG
CGGGGGGGGGGGGGGGGCGCGCGCCAGGCGGGGCGGGGCGGGGCGAGGGGCGGGGCGGGGCGAGGCGGAG
AGGTGCGGCGGCAGCCAATCAGAGCGGCGCGCTCCGAAAGTTTCCTTTTATGGCGAGGCGGCGGCGGCGG
CGGCCCTATAAAAAGCGAAGCGCGCGGCGGGCGGGAGTCGCTGCGACGCTGCCTTCGCCCCGTGCCCCGC
TCCGCCGCCGCCTCGCGCCGCCCGCCCCGGCTCTGACTGACCGCGTTACTCCCACAGGTGAGCGGGCGGG
ACGGCCCTTCTCCTCCGGGCTGTAATTAGCTGAGCAAGAGGTAAGGGTTTAAGGGATGGTTGGTTGGTGG
GGTATTAATGTTTAATTACCTGGAGCACCTGCCTGAAATCACTTTTTTTCAGGTTGGACCGGTGCCACCA
TGGACTATAAGGACCACGACGGAGACTACAAGGATCATGATATTGATTACAAAGACGATGACGATAAGAT
GGCCCCAAAGAAGAAGCGGAAGGTCGGTATCCACGGAGTCCCAGCAGCCGACAAGAAGTACAGCATCGGC
CTGGACATCGGCACCAACTCTGTGGGCTGGGCCGTGATCACCGACGAGTACAAGGTGCCCAGCAAGAAAT
TCAAGGTGCTGGGCAACACCGACCGGCACAGCATCAAGAAGAACCTGATCGGAGCCCTGCTGTTCGACAG
CGGCGAAACAGCCGAGGCCACCCGGCTGAAGAGAACCGCCAGAAGAAGATACACCAGACGGAAGAACCGG
ATCTGCTATCTGCAAGAGATCTTCAGCAACGAGATGGCCAAGGTGGACGACAGCTTCTTCCACAGACTGG
AAGAGTCCTTCCTGGTGGAAGAGGATAAGAAGCACGAGCGGCACCCCATCTTCGGCAACATCGTGGACGA
GGTGGCCTACCACGAGAAGTACCCCACCATCTACCACCTGAGAAAGAAACTGGTGGACAGCACCGACAAG
GCCGACCTGCGGCTGATCTATCTGGCCCTGGCCCACATGATCAAGTTCCGGGGCCACTTCCTGATCGAGG
GCGACCTGAACCCCGACAACAGCGACGTGGACAAGCTGTTCATCCAGCTGGTGCAGACCTACAACCAGCT
GTTCGAGGAAAACCCCATCAACGCCAGCGGCGTGGACGCCAAGGCCATCCTGTCTGCCAGACTGAGCAAG
AGCAGACGGCTGGAAAATCTGATCGCCCAGCTGCCCGGCGAGAAGAAGAATGGCCTGTTCGGAAACCTGA
TTGCCCTGAGCCTGGGCCTGACCCCCAACTTCAAGAGCAACTTCGACCTGGCCGAGGATGCCAAACTGCA
GCTGAGCAAGGACACCTACGACGACGACCTGGACAACCTGCTGGCCCAGATCGGCGACCAGTACGCCGAC
CTGTTTCTGGCCGCCAAGAACCTGTCCGACGCCATCCTGCTGAGCGACATCCTGAGAGTGAACACCGAGA
TCACCAAGGCCCCCCTGAGCGCCTCTATGATCAAGAGATACGACGAGCACCACCAGGACCTGACCCTGCT
GAAAGCTCTCGTGCGGCAGCAGCTGCCTGAGAAGTACAAAGAGATTTTCTTCGACCAGAGCAAGAACGGC
TACGCCGGCTACATTGACGGCGGAGCCAGCCAGGAAGAGTTCTACAAGTTCATCAAGCCCATCCTGGAAA
AGATGGACGGCACCGAGGAACTGCTCGTGAAGCTGAACAGAGAGGACCTGCTGCGGAAGCAGCGGACCTT
CGACAACGGCAGCATCCCCCACCAGATCCACCTGGGAGAGCTGCACGCCATTCTGCGGCGGCAGGAAGAT
TTTTACCCATTCCTGAAGGACAACCGGGAAAAGATCGAGAAGATCCTGACCTTCCGCATCCCCTACTACG
TGGGCCCTCTGGCCAGGGGAAACAGCAGATTCGCCTGGATGACCAGAAAGAGCGAGGAAACCATCACCCC
CTGGAACTTCGAGGAAGTGGTGGACAAGGGCGCTTCCGCCCAGAGCTTCATCGAGCGGATGACCAACTTC
GATAAGAACCTGCCCAACGAGAAGGTGCTGCCCAAGCACAGCCTGCTGTACGAGTACTTCACCGTGTATA
ACGAGCTGACCAAAGTGAAATACGTGACCGAGGGAATGAGAAAGCCCGCCTTCCTGAGCGGCGAGCAGAA
AAAGGCCATCGTGGACCTGCTGTTCAAGACCAACCGGAAAGTGACCGTGAAGCAGCTGAAAGAGGACTAC
TTCAAGAAAATCGAGTGCTTCGACTCCGTGGAAATCTCCGGCGTGGAAGATCGGTTCAACGCCTCCCTGG
GCACATACCACGATCTGCTGAAAATTATCAAGGACAAGGACTTCCTGGACAATGAGGAAAACGAGGACAT
TCTGGAAGATATCGTGCTGACCCTGACACTGTTTGAGGACAGAGAGATGATCGAGGAACGGCTGAAAACC
TATGCCCACCTGTTCGACGACAAAGTGATGAAGCAGCTGAAGCGGCGGAGATACACCGGCTGGGGCAGGC
TGAGCCGGAAGCTGATCAACGGCATCCGGGACAAGCAGTCCGGCAAGACAATCCTGGATTTCCTGAAGTC
CGACGGCTTCGCCAACAGAAACTTCATGCAGCTGATCCACGACGACAGCCTGACCTTTAAAGAGGACATC
CAGAAAGCCCAGGTGTCCGGCCAGGGCGATAGCCTGCACGAGCACATTGCCAATCTGGCCGGCAGCCCCG
CCATTAAGAAGGGCATCCTGCAGACAGTGAAGGTGGTGGACGAGCTCGTGAAAGTGATGGGCCGGCACAA
GCCCGAGAACATCGTGATCGAAATGGCCAGAGAGAACCAGACCACCCAGAAGGGACAGAAGAACAGCCGC
GAGAGAATGAAGCGGATCGAAGAGGGCATCAAAGAGCTGGGCAGCCAGATCCTGAAAGAACACCCCGTGG
AAAACACCCAGCTGCAGAACGAGAAGCTGTACCTGTACTACCTGCAGAATGGGCGGGATATGTACGTGGA
CCAGGAACTGGACATCAACCGGCTGTCCGACTACGATGTGGACCATATCGTGCCTCAGAGCTTTCTGAAG
GACGACTCCATCGACAACAAGGTGCTGACCAGAAGCGACAAGAACCGGGGCAAGAGCGACAACGTGCCCT
CCGAAGAGGTCGTGAAGAAGATGAAGAACTACTGGCGGCAGCTGCTGAACGCCAAGCTGATTACCCAGAG
AAAGTTCGACAATCTGACCAAGGCCGAGAGAGGCGGCCTGAGCGAACTGGATAAGGCCGGCTTCATCAAG
AGACAGCTGGTGGAAACCCGGCAGATCACAAAGCACGTGGCACAGATCCTGGACTCCCGGATGAACACTA
AGTACGACGAGAATGACAAGCTGATCCGGGAAGTGAAAGTGATCACCCTGAAGTCCAAGCTGGTGTCCGA
TTTCCGGAAGGATTTCCAGTTTTACAAAGTGCGCGAGATCAACAACTACCACCACGCCCACGACGCCTAC
CTGAACGCCGTCGTGGGAACCGCCCTGATCAAAAAGTACCCTAAGCTGGAAAGCGAGTTCGTGTACGGCG
ACTACAAGGTGTACGACGTGCGGAAGATGATCGCCAAGAGCGAGCAGGAAATCGGCAAGGCTACCGCCAA
GTACTTCTTCTACAGCAACATCATGAACTTTTTCAAGACCGAGATTACCCTGGCCAACGGCGAGATCCGG
AAGCGGCCTCTGATCGAGACAAACGGCGAAACCGGGGAGATCGTGTGGGATAAGGGCCGGGATTTTGCCA
CCGTGCGGAAAGTGCTGAGCATGCCCCAAGTGAATATCGTGAAAAAGACCGAGGTGCAGACAGGCGGCTT
CAGCAAAGAGTCTATCCTGCCCAAGAGGAACAGCGATAAGCTGATCGCCAGAAAGAAGGACTGGGACCCT
AAGAAGTACGGCGGCTTCGACAGCCCCACCGTGGCCTATTCTGTGCTGGTGGTGGCCAAAGTGGAAAAGG
GCAAGTCCAAGAAACTGAAGAGTGTGAAAGAGCTGCTGGGGATCACCATCATGGAAAGAAGCAGCTTCGA
GAAGAATCCCATCGACTTTCTGGAAGCCAAGGGCTACAAAGAAGTGAAAAAGGACCTGATCATCAAGCTG
CCTAAGTACTCCCTGTTCGAGCTGGAAAACGGCCGGAAGAGAATGCTGGCCTCTGCCGGCGAACTGCAGA
AGGGAAACGAACTGGCCCTGCCCTCCAAATATGTGAACTTCCTGTACCTGGCCAGCCACTATGAGAAGCT
GAAGGGCTCCCCCGAGGATAATGAGCAGAAACAGCTGTTTGTGGAACAGCACAAGCACTACCTGGACGAG
ATCATCGAGCAGATCAGCGAGTTCTCCAAGAGAGTGATCCTGGCCGACGCTAATCTGGACAAAGTGCTGT
CCGCCTACAACAAGCACCGGGATAAGCCCATCAGAGAGCAGGCCGAGAATATCATCCACCTGTTTACCCT
GACCAATCTGGGAGCCCCTGCCGCCTTCAAGTACTTTGACACCACCATCGACCGGAAGAGGTACACCAGC
ACCAAAGAGGTGCTGGACGCCACCCTGATCCACCAGAGCATCACCGGCCTGTACGAGACACGGATCGACC
TGTCTCAGCTGGGAGGCGACAAAAGGCCGGCGGCCACGAAAAAGGCCGGCCAGGCAAAAAAGAAAAAGTA
AGAATTCCTAGAGCTCGCTGATCAGCCTCGACTGTGCCTTCTAGTTGCCAGCCATCTGTTGTTTGCCCCT
CCCCCGTGCCTTCCTTGACCCTGGAAGGTGCCACTCCCACTGTCCTTTCCTAATAAAATGAGGAAATTGC
ATCGCATTGTCTGAGTAGGTGTCATTCTATTCTGGGGGGTGGGGTGGGGCAGGACAGCAAGGGGGAGGAT
TGGGAAGAGAATAGCAGGCATGCTGGGGAGCGGCCGCAGGAACCCCTAGTGATGGAGTTGGCCACTCCCT
CTCTGCGCGCTCGCTCGCTCACTGAGGCCGGGCGACCAAAGGTCGCCCGACGCCCGGGCTTTGCCCGGGC
GGCCTCAGTGAGCGAGCGAGCGCGCAGCTGCCTGCAGGGGCGCCTGATGCGGTATTTTCTCCTTACGCAT
CTGTGCGGTATTTCACACCGCATA
[142 nt withheld, positions 5695-5836]
C
[141 nt withheld, positions 5838-5978]
CCTTTGACGTTGGAGTCCACGTTCTTT
[37 nt withheld, positions 6006-6042]
ACCCTATCTCGGGCTATTCTTTTGATTTATAAGGGATTTTGCCGATTTCGGCCTATTGGTTAAAAAATGA
GCTGATTTAACAAAAATTTAACGCGAATTTTAACAAAATATTAACGTTTACAATTTTATGGTGCACTCTC
AGTACAATCTGCTCTGATGCCGCATAGTTAAGCCAGCCCCGACACCCGCCAACACCCGCTGACGCGCCCT
GACGGGCTTGTCTGCTCCCGGCATCCGCTTACAGACAAGCTGTGACCGTCTCCGGGAGCTGCATGTGTCA
GAGGTTTTCACCGTCATCACCGAAACGCGCGAGACGAAAGGGCCTCGTGATACGCCTATTTTTATAGGTT
AATGTCATGATAATAATGGTTTCTTAGACGTCAGGTGGCACTTTTCGGGGAAATGTGCGCGGAACCCCTA
TTTGTTTATTTTTCTAAATACATTCAAATATGTATCCGCTCATGAGACAATAACCCTGATAAATGCTTCA
ATAATATTGAAAAAGGAAGAGTATGAGTATTCAACATTTCCGTGTCGCCCTTATTCCCTTTTTTGCGGCA
TTTTGCCTTCCTGTTTTTGCTCACCCAGAAACGCTGGTGAAAGTAAAAGATGCTGAAGATCAGTTGGGTG
CACGAGTGGGTTACATCGAACTGGATCTCAACAGCGGTAAGATCCTTGAGAGTTTTCGCCCCGAAGAACG
TTTTCCAATGATGAGCACTTTTAAAGTTCTGCTATGTGGCGCGGTATTATCCCGTATTGACGCCGGGCAA
GAGCAACTCGGTCGCCGCATACACTATTCTCAGAATGACTTGGTTGAGTACTCACCAGTCACAGAAAAGC
ATCTTACGGATGGCATGACAGTAAGAGAATTATGCAGTGCTGCCATAACCATGAGTGATAACACTGCGGC
CAACTTACTTCTGACAACGATCGGAGGACCGAAGGAGCTAACCGCTTTTTTGCACAACATGGGGGATCAT
GTAACTCGCCTTGATCGTTGGGAACCGGAGCTGAATGAAGCCATACCAAACGACGAGCGTGACACCACGA
TGCCTGTAGCAATGGCAACAACGTTGCGCAAACTATTAACTGGCGAACTACTTACTCTAGCTTCCCGGCA
ACAATTAATAGACTGGATGGAGGCGGATAAAGTTGCAGGACCACTTCTGCGCTCGGCCCTTCCGGCTGGC
TGGTTTATTGCTGATAAATCTGGAGCCGGTGAGCGTGGAAGCCGCGGTATCATTGCAGCACTGGGGCCAG
ATGGTAAGCCCTCCCGTATCGTAGTTATCTACACGACGGGGAGTCAGGCAACTATGGATGAACGAAATAG
ACAGATCGCTGAGATAGGTGCCTCACTGATTAAGCATTGGTAACTGTCAGACCAAGTTTACTCATATATA
CTTTAGATTGATTTAAAACTTCATTTTTAATTTAAAAGGATCTAGGTGAAGATCCTTTTTGATAATCTCA
TGACCAAAATCCCTTAACGTGAGTTTTCGTTCCACTGAGCGTCAGACCCCGTAGAAAAGATCAAAGGATC
TTCTTGAGATCCTTTTTTTCTGCGCGTAATCTGCTGCTTGCAAACAAAAAAACCACCGCTACCAGCGGTG
GTTTGTTTGCCGGATCAAGAGCTACCAACTCTTTTTCCGAAGGTAACTGGCTTCAGCAGAGCGCAGATAC
CAAATACTGTCCTTCTAGTGTAGCCGTAGTTAGGCCACCACTTCAAGAACTCTGTAGCACCGCCTACATA
CCTCGCTCTGCTAATCCTGTTACCAGTGGCTGCTGCCAGTGGCGATAAGTCGTGTCTTACCGGGTTGGAC
TCAAGACGATAGTTACCGGATAAGGCGCAGCGGTCGGGCTGAACGGGGGGTTCGTGCACACAGCCCAGCT
TGGAGCGAACGACCTACACCGAACTGAGATACCTACAGCGTGAGCTATGAGAAAGCGCCACGCTTCCCGA
AGGGAGAAAGGCGGACAGGTATCCGGTAAGCGGCAGGGTCGGAACAGGAGAGCGCACGAGGGAGCTTCCA
GGGGGAAACGCCTGGTATCTTTATAGTCCTGTCGGGTTTCGCCACCTCTGACTTGAGCGTCGATTTTTGT
GATGCTCGTCAGGGGGGCGGAGCCTATGGAAAAACGCCAGCAACGCGGCCTTTTTACGGTTCCTGGCCTT
TTGCTGGCCTTTTGCTCACATGTGAGGGCCTATTTCCCATGATTCCTTCATATTTGCATATACGATACAA
GGCTGTTAGAGAGATAATTGGAATTAATTTGACTGTAAACACAAAGATATTAGTACAAAATACGTGACGT
AGAAAGTAATAATTTCTTGGGTAGTTTGCAGTTTTAAAATTATGTTTTAAAATGGACTATCATATGCTTA
CCGTAACTTGAAAGTATTTCGATTTCTTGGCTTTATATATCTTGTGGAAAGGACGAAACACCACAGTGGC
TGAGCTGGTCTAGTTT
