Features (pLannotate 1.2.2; 18 found; start..end, strand, type, name):
     79..122     +  misc_RNA       gRNA scaffold (fragment): guide RNA scaffold for the Streptococcus pyogenes CRISPR/Cas9 system
    169..454     +  enhancer       CMV enhancer: human cytomegalovirus immediate early enhancer; contains an 18-bp deletion relative to the standard CMV enhancer
    456..733     +  promoter       chicken β-actin promoter: No description available
    734..961     +  intron         hybrid intron: hybrid between chicken β-actin (CBA) and minute virus of mice (MMV) introns (Gray et al., 2011)
   1099..2700    +  CDS            Cas9(N): N-terminal portion of Streptococcus pyogenes Cas9 (Zetsche et al., 2015)
   2701..5199    +  CDS            Cas9(C): C-terminal portion of Streptococcus pyogenes Cas9 (Zetsche et al., 2015)
   5200..5247    +  CDS            nucleoplasmin NLS: bipartite nuclear localization signal from nucleoplasmin
   5281..5392    +  polyA_signal   bGH poly(A) signal: bovine growth hormone polyadenylation signal
   5497..5637    +  repeat_region  AAV2 ITR: inverted terminal repeat of adeno-associated virus serotype 2 inverted
   5642..5693    -  misc_feature   bom (fragment): basis of mobility region from pBR322
   5712..6167    +  rep_origin     f1 ori (sequence partly withheld): f1 bacteriophage origin of replication; arrow indicates direction of (+) strand synthesis
   6168..6217    -  misc_feature   bom (fragment): basis of mobility region from pBR322
   6319..6354    -  CDS            rop (fragment): Rop protein, which maintains plasmids at low copy number; rop
   6449..6553    +  promoter       AmpR promoter: bla
   6554..7414    +  CDS            AmpR: β-lactamase; bla; confers resistance to ampicillin, carbenicillin, and related antibiotics
   7585..8173    +  rep_origin     ori: high-copy-number ColE1/pMB1/pBR322/pUC origin of replication
   8235..8475    +  promoter       U6 promoter: RNA polymerase III promoter for human U6 snRNA
   8505..72      +  misc_RNA       gRNA scaffold (across the origin): guide RNA scaffold for the Streptococcus pyogenes CRISPR/Cas9 system
>Addgene plasmid #112440 | pZSCAN9.1.0-gDNA | addgene full sequence | sequence record 230399 | Addgene NGS Result
TAGAGCTAGAAATAGCAAGTTAAAATAAGGCTAGTCCGTTATCAACTTGAAAAAGTGGCACCGAGTCGGT
GCTTTTTTGTTTTAGAGCTAGAAATAGCAAGTTAAAATAAGGCTAGTCCGTTTTTAGCGCGTGCGCCAAT
TCTGCAGACAAATGGCTCTAGAGGTACCCGTTACATAACTTACGGTAAATGGCCCGCCTGGCTGACCGCC
CAACGACCCCCGCCCATTGACGTCAATAGTAACGCCAATAGGGACTTTCCATTGACGTCAATGGGTGGAG
TATTTACGGTAAACTGCCCACTTGGCAGTACATCAAGTGTATCATATGCCAAGTACGCCCCCTATTGACG
TCAATGACGGTAAATGGCCCGCCTGGCATTGTGCCCAGTACATGACCTTATGGGACTTTCCTACTTGGCA
GTACATCTACGTATTAGTCATCGCTATTACCATGGTCGAGGTGAGCCCCACGTTCTGCTTCACTCTCCCC
ATCTCCCCCCCCTCCCCACCCCCAATTTTGTATTTATTTATTTTTTAATTATTTTGTGCAGCGATGGGGG
CGGGGGGGGGGGGGGGGCGCGCGCCRGGGGGGGGGGGGGGGGGGGGGGGGGGGGGGGGGGCGRGGCGGAG
AGGTGCGGCGGCAGCCAATCAGAGCGGCGCGCTCCGAAAGTTTCCTTTTATGGCGAGGCGGCGGCGGCGG
CGGCCCTATAAAAAGCGAAGCGCGCGGCGGGCGGGAGTCGCTGCGCGCTGCCTTCGCCCCGTGCCCCGCT
CCGCCGCCGCCTCGCGCCGCCCGCCCCGGCTCTGACTGACCGCGTTACTCCCACAGGTGAGCGGGCGGGA
CGGCCCTTCTCCTCCGGGCTGTAATTAGCTGAGCAAGAGGTAAGGGTTTAAGGGATGGTTGGTTGGTGGG
GTATTAATGTTTAATTACCTGGAGCACCTGCCTGAAATCACTTTTTTTCAGGTTGGACCGGTGCCACCAT
GGACTATAAGGACCACGACGGAGACTACAAGGATCATGATATTGATTACAAAGACGATGACGATAAGATG
GCCCCAAAGAAGAAGCGGAAGGTCGGTATCCACGGAGTCCCAGCAGCCGACAAGAAGTACAGCATCGGCC
TGGACATCGGCACCAACTCTGTGGGCTGGGCCGTGATCACCGACGAGTACAAGGTGCCCAGCAAGAAATT
CAAGGTGCTGGGCAACACCGACCGGCACAGCATCAAGAAGAACCTGATCGGAGCCCTGCTGTTCGACAGC
GGCGAAACAGCCGAGGCCACCCGGCTGAAGAGAACCGCCAGAAGAAGATACACCAGACGGAAGAACCGGA
TCTGCTATCTGCAAGAGATCTTCAGCAACGAGATGGCCAAGGTGGACGACAGCTTCTTCCACAGACTGGA
AGAGTCCTTCCTGGTGGAAGAGGATAAGAAGCACGAGCGGCACCCCATCTTCGGCAACATCGTGGACGAG
GTGGCCTACCACGAGAAGTACCCCACCATCTACCACCTGAGAAAGAAACTGGTGGACAGCACCGACAAGG
CCGACCTGCGGCTGATCTATCTGGCCCTGGCCCACATGATCAAGTTCCGGGGCCACTTCCTGATCGAGGG
CGACCTGAACCCCGACAACAGCGACGTGGACAAGCTGTTCATCCAGCTGGTGCAGACCTACAACCAGCTG
TTCGAGGAAAACCCCATCAACGCCAGCGGCGTGGACGCCAAGGCCATCCTGTCTGCCAGACTGAGCAAGA
GCAGACGGCTGGAAAATCTGATCGCCCAGCTGCCCGGCGAGAAGAAGAATGGCCTGTTCGGAAACCTGAT
TGCCCTGAGCCTGGGCCTGACCCCCAACTTCAAGAGCAACTTCGACCTGGCCGAGGATGCCAAACTGCAG
CTGAGCAAGGACACCTACGACGACGACCTGGACAACCTGCTGGCCCAGATCGGCGACCAGTACGCCGACC
TGTTTCTGGCCGCCAAGAACCTGTCCGACGCCATCCTGCTGAGCGACATCCTGAGAGTGAACACCGAGAT
CACCAAGGCCCCCCTGAGCGCCTCTATGATCAAGAGATACGACGAGCACCACCAGGACCTGACCCTGCTG
AAAGCTCTCGTGCGGCAGCAGCTGCCTGAGAAGTACAAAGAGATTTTCTTCGACCAGAGCAAGAACGGCT
ACGCCGGCTACATTGACGGCGGAGCCAGCCAGGAAGAGTTCTACAAGTTCATCAAGCCCATCCTGGAAAA
GATGGACGGCACCGAGGAACTGCTCGTGAAGCTGAACAGAGAGGACCTGCTGCGGAAGCAGCGGACCTTC
GACAACGGCAGCATCCCCCACCAGATCCACCTGGGAGAGCTGCACGCCATTCTGCGGCGGCAGGAAGATT
TTTACCCATTCCTGAAGGACAACCGGGAAAAGATCGAGAAGATCCTGACCTTCCGCATCCCCTACTACGT
GGGCCCTCTGGCCAGGGGAAACAGCAGATTCGCCTGGATGACCAGAAAGAGCGAGGAAACCATCACCCCC
TGGAACTTCGAGGAAGTGGTGGACAAGGGCGCTTCCGCCCAGAGCTTCATCGAGCGGATGACCAACTTCG
ATAAGAACCTGCCCAACGAGAAGGTGCTGCCCAAGCACAGCCTGCTGTACGAGTACTTCACCGTGTATAA
CGAGCTGACCAAAGTGAAATACGTGACCGAGGGAATGAGAAAGCCCGCCTTCCTGAGCGGCGAGCAGAAA
AAGGCCATCGTGGACCTGCTGTTCAAGACCAACCGGAAAGTGACCGTGAAGCAGCTGAAAGAGGACTACT
TCAAGAAAATCGAGTGCTTCGACTCCGTGGAAATCTCCGGCGTGGAAGATCGGTTCAACGCCTCCCTGGG
CACATACCACGATCTGCTGAAAATTATCAAGGACAAGGACTTCCTGGACAATGAGGAAAACGAGGACATT
CTGGAAGATATCGTGCTGACCCTGACACTGTTTGAGGACAGAGAGATGATCGAGGAACGGCTGAAAACCT
ATGCCCACCTGTTCGACGACAAAGTGATGAAGCAGCTGAAGCGGCGGAGATACACCGGCTGGGGCAGGCT
GAGCCGGAAGCTGATCAACGGCATCCGGGACAAGCAGTCCGGCAAGACAATCCTGGATTTCCTGAAGTCC
GACGGCTTCGCCAACAGAAACTTCATGCAGCTGATCCACGACGACAGCCTGACCTTTAAAGAGGACATCC
AGAAAGCCCAGGTGTCCGGCCAGGGCGATAGCCTGCACGAGCACATTGCCAATCTGGCCGGCAGCCCCGC
CATTAAGAAGGGCATCCTGCAGACAGTGAAGGTGGTGGACGAGCTCGTGAAAGTGATGGGCCGGCACAAG
CCCGAGAACATCGTGATCGAAATGGCCAGAGAGAACCAGACCACCCAGAAGGGACAGAAGAACAGCCGCG
AGAGAATGAAGCGGATCGAAGAGGGCATCAAAGAGCTGGGCAGCCAGATCCTGAAAGAACACCCCGTGGA
AAACACCCAGCTGCAGAACGAGAAGCTGTACCTGTACTACCTGCAGAATGGGCGGGATATGTACGTGGAC
CAGGAACTGGACATCAACCGGCTGTCCGACTACGATGTGGACCATATCGTGCCTCAGAGCTTTCTGAAGG
ACGACTCCATCGACAACAAGGTGCTGACCAGAAGCGACAAGAACCGGGGCAAGAGCGACAACGTGCCCTC
CGAAGAGGTCGTGAAGAAGATGAAGAACTACTGGCGGCAGCTGCTGAACGCCAAGCTGATTACCCAGAGA
AAGTTCGACAATCTGACCAAGGCCGAGAGAGGCGGCCTGAGCGAACTGGATAAGGCCGGCTTCATCAAGA
GACAGCTGGTGGAAACCCGGCAGATCACAAAGCACGTGGCACAGATCCTGGACTCCCGGATGAACACTAA
GTACGACGAGAATGACAAGCTGATCCGGGAAGTGAAAGTGATCACCCTGAAGTCCAAGCTGGTGTCCGAT
TTCCGGAAGGATTTCCAGTTTTACAAAGTGCGCGAGATCAACAACTACCACCACGCCCACGACGCCTACC
TGAACGCCGTCGTGGGAACCGCCCTGATCAAAAAGTACCCTAAGCTGGAAAGCGAGTTCGTGTACGGCGA
CTACAAGGTGTACGACGTGCGGAAGATGATCGCCAAGAGCGAGCAGGAAATCGGCAAGGCTACCGCCAAG
TACTTCTTCTACAGCAACATCATGAACTTTTTCAAGACCGAGATTACCCTGGCCAACGGCGAGATCCGGA
AGCGGCCTCTGATCGAGACAAACGGCGAAACCGGGGAGATCGTGTGGGATAAGGGCCGGGATTTTGCCAC
CGTGCGGAAAGTGCTGAGCATGCCCCAAGTGAATATCGTGAAAAAGACCGAGGTGCAGACAGGCGGCTTC
AGCAAAGAGTCTATCCTGCCCAAGAGGAACAGCGATAAGCTGATCGCCAGAAAGAAGGACTGGGACCCTA
AGAAGTACGGCGGCTTCGACAGCCCCACCGTGGCCTATTCTGTGCTGGTGGTGGCCAAAGTGGAAAAGGG
CAAGTCCAAGAAACTGAAGAGTGTGAAAGAGCTGCTGGGGATCACCATCATGGAAAGAAGCAGCTTCGAG
AAGAATCCCATCGACTTTCTGGAAGCCAAGGGCTACAAAGAAGTGAAAAAGGACCTGATCATCAAGCTGC
CTAAGTACTCCCTGTTCGAGCTGGAAAACGGCCGGAAGAGAATGCTGGCCTCTGCCGGCGAACTGCAGAA
GGGAAACGAACTGGCCCTGCCCTCCAAATATGTGAACTTCCTGTACCTGGCCAGCCACTATGAGAAGCTG
AAGGGCTCCCCCGAGGATAATGAGCAGAAACAGCTGTTTGTGGAACAGCACAAGCACTACCTGGACGAGA
TCATCGAGCAGATCAGCGAGTTCTCCAAGAGAGTGATCCTGGCCGACGCTAATCTGGACAAAGTGCTGTC
CGCCTACAACAAGCACCGGGATAAGCCCATCAGAGAGCAGGCCGAGAATATCATCCACCTGTTTACCCTG
ACCAATCTGGGAGCCCCTGCCGCCTTCAAGTACTTTGACACCACCATCGACCGGAAGAGGTACACCAGCA
CCAAAGAGGTGCTGGACGCCACCCTGATCCACCAGAGCATCACCGGCCTGTACGAGACACGGATCGACCT
GTCTCAGCTGGGAGGCGACAAAAGGCCGGCGGCCACGAAAAAGGCCGGCCAGGCAAAAAAGAAAAAGTAA
GAATTCCTAGAGCTCGCTGATCAGCCTCGACTGTGCCTTCTAGTTGCCAGCCATCTGTTGTTTGCCCCTC
CCCCGTGCCTTCCTTGACCCTGGAAGGTGCCACTCCCACTGTCCTTTCCTAATAAAATGAGGAAATTGCA
TCGCATTGTCTGAGTAGGTGTCATTCTATTCTGGGGGGTGGGGTGGGGCAGGACAGCAAGGGGGAGGATT
GGGAAGAGAATAGCAGGCATGCTGGGGAGCGGCCGCAGGAACCCCTAGTGATGGAGTTGGCCACTCCCTC
TCTGCGCGCTCGCTCGCTCACTGAGGCCGGGCGACCAAAGGTCGCCCGACGCCCGGGCTTTGCCCGGGCG
GCCTCAGTGAGCGAGCGAGCGCGCAGCTGCCTGCAGGGGCGCCTGATGCGGTATTTTCTCCTTACGCATC
TGTGCGGTATTTCACACCGCATA
[95 nt withheld, positions 5694-5788]
T
[46 nt withheld, positions 5790-5835]
C
[141 nt withheld, positions 5837-5977]
CCTTTGACGTTGGAGTCCACGTTCTTT
[37 nt withheld, positions 6005-6041]
ACTCTATCTCGGGCTATTCTTTTGATTTATAAGGGATTTTGCCGATTTCGGTCTATTGGTTAAAAAATGA
GCTGATTTAACAAAAATTTAACGCGAATTTTAACAAAATATTAACGTTTACAATTTTATGGTGCACTCTC
AGTACAATCTGCTCTGATGCCGCATAGTTAAGCCAGCCCCGACACCCGCCAACACCCGCTGACGCGCCCT
GACGGGCTTGTCTGCTCCCGGCATCCGCTTACAGACAAGCTGTGACCGTCTCCGGGAGCTGCATGTGTCA
GAGGTTTTCACCGTCATCACCGAAACGCGCGAGACGAAAGGGCCTCGTGATACGCCTATTTTTATAGGTT
AATGTCATGATAATAATGGTTTCTTAGACGTCAGGTGGCACTTTTCGGGGAAATGTGCGCGGAACCCCTA
TTTGTTTATTTTTCTAAATACATTCAAATATGTATCCGCTCATGAGACAATAACCCTGATAAATGCTTCA
ATAATATTGAAAAAGGAAGAGTATGAGTATTCAACATTTCCGTGTCGCCCTTATTCCCTTTTTTGCGGCA
TTTTGCCTTCCTGTTTTTGCTCACCCAGAAACGCTGGTGAAAGTAAAAGATGCTGAAGATCAGTTGGGTG
CACGAGTGGGTTACATCGAACTGGATCTCAACAGCGGTAAGATCCTTGAGAGTTTTCGCCCCGAAGAACG
TTTTCCAATGATGAGCACTTTTAAAGTTCTGCTATGTGGCGCGGTATTATCCCGTATTGACGCCGGGCAA
GAGCAACTCGGTCGCCGCATACACTATTCTCAGAATGACTTGGTTGAGTACTCACCAGTCACAGAAAAGC
ATCTTACGGATGGCATGACAGTAAGAGAATTATGCAGTGCTGCCATAACCATGAGTGATAACACTGCGGC
CAACTTACTTCTGACAACGATCGGAGGACCGAAGGAGCTAACCGCTTTTTTGCACAACATGGGGGATCAT
GTAACTCGCCTTGATCGTTGGGAACCGGAGCTGAATGAAGCCATACCAAACGACGAGCGTGACACCACGA
TGCCTGTAGCAATGGCAACAACGTTGCGCAAACTATTAACTGGCGAACTACTTACTCTAGCTTCCCGGCA
ACAATTAATAGACTGGATGGAGGCGGATAAAGTTGCAGGACCACTTCTGCGCTCGGCCCTTCCGGCTGGC
TGGTTTATTGCTGATAAATCTGGAGCCGGTGAGCGTGGAAGCCGCGGTATCATTGCAGCACTGGGGCCAG
ATGGTAAGCCCTCCCGTATCGTAGTTATCTACACGACGGGGAGTCAGGCAACTATGGATGAACGAAATAG
ACAGATCGCTGAGATAGGTGCCTCACTGATTAAGCATTGGTAACTGTCAGACCAAGTTTACTCATATATA
CTTTAGATTGATTTAAAACTTCATTTTTAATTTAAAAGGATCTAGGTGAAGATCCTTTTTGATAATCTCA
TGACCAAAATCCCTTAACGTGAGTTTTCGTTCCACTGAGCGTCAGACCCCGTAGAAAAGATCAAAGGATC
TTCTTGAGATCCTTTTTTTCTGCGCGTAATCTGCTGCTTGCAAACAAAAAAACCACCGCTACCAGCGGTG
GTTTGTTTGCCGGATCAAGAGCTACCAACTCTTTTTCCGAAGGTAACTGGCTTCAGCAGAGCGCAGATAC
CAAATACTGTTCTTCTAGTGTAGCCGTAGTTAGGCCACCACTTCAAGAACTCTGTAGCACCGCCTACATA
CCTCGCTCTGCTAATCCTGTTACCAGTGGCTGCTGCCAGTGGCGATAAGTCGTGTCTTACCGGGTTGGAC
TCAAGACGATAGTTACCGGATAAGGCGCAGCGGTCGGGCTGAACGGGGGGTTCGTGCACACAGCCCAGCT
TGGAGCGAACGACCTACACCGAACTGAGATACCTACAGCGTGAGCTATGAGAAAGCGCCACGCTTCCCGA
AGGGAGAAAGGCGGACAGGTATCCGGTAAGCGGCAGGGTCGGAACAGGAGAGCGCACGAGGGAGCTTCCA
GGGGGAAACGCCTGGTATCTTTATAGTCCTGTCGGGTTTCGCCACCTCTGACTTGAGCGTCGATTTTTGT
GATGCTCGTCAGGGGGGCGGAGCCTATGGAAAAACGCCAGCAACGCGGCCTTTTTACGGTTCCTGGCCTT
TTGCTGGCCTTTTGCTCACATGTGAGGGCCTATTTCCCATGATTCCTTCATATTTGCATATACGATACAA
GGCTGTTAGAGAGATAATTGGAATTAATTTGACTGTAAACACAAAGATATTAGTACAAAATACGTGACGT
AGAAAGTAATAATTTCTTGGGTAGTTTGCAGTTTTAAAATTATGTTTTAAAATGGACTATCATATGCTTA
CCGTAACTTGAAAGTATTTCGATTTCTTGGCTTTATATATCTTGTGGAAAGGACGAAACACCGACAGTGG
CTGAGCTGGTCTAGTTT
